Addgene plasmid #49099: pEF5B-FRT-AP-Smo-YFP-DEST
Purpose: Expressing AP-Smo-YFP in mammalian cells, can be used for establishing Flp-In stable cell lines
Depositing lab: Maxence Nachury. Depositing organization: Stanford University. Publication: Single molecule imaging reveals a major role for diffusion in the exploration of ciliary space by signaling receptors. Ye F, Breslow DK, Koslover EF, Spakowitz AJ, Nelson WJ, Nachury MV. Elife. 2013 Aug 6;2:e00654. doi: 10.7554/eLife.00654. Print 2013. PubMed 23930224.
Backbone
  Vector backbone: pEF5B
  Backbone size w/o insert (bp): 6833
  Total vector size (bp): 8350
  Modifications to backbone: Gateway Cloning DEST vector from Life Technologies
  Vector type: Mammalian Expression
  Selectable markers: Blasticidin
Growth in bacteria
  Bacterial resistance: Ampicillin, 100 μg/mL
  Growth temperature: 37°C
  Growth strain: Mach T1
  Copy number: High Copy
Gene/Insert
  Gene/Insert name: Smo (alt name: Smoothened)
  Species: M. musculus (mouse)
  Insert size (bp): 2408
  Entrez Gene: Smo (a.k.a. E130215L21Rik, Smoh, bnb, smoothened)
  Promoter: T7
  Tag / fusion protein: acceptor peptide (AP) (N terminal on insert); YFP (C terminal on insert)
  Cloning method: Gateway Cloning
  Sequencing primers: 5′ ATGGCCGCTGGCCGCCCC; 3′ CTACAGCTCGTCCATGCCGAGA
Resource information
  A portion of this plasmid was derived from a plasmid made by: AP-SMO-YFP was a gift from Dr. Carolyn Ott in Jennifer Lipincott-Schwartz lab.
Terms and licenses: Academic/Nonprofit Terms; Industry Terms: Not Available to Industry
How to cite: pEF5B-FRT-AP-Smo-YFP-DEST was a gift from Maxence Nachury (Addgene plasmid # 49099 ; http://n2t.net/addgene:49099 ; RRID:Addgene_49099)
