[The description below was written by a language model from this plasmid's Addgene catalogue record and pLannotate feature annotations shown in this document.]
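Description:
pEF5B-FRT-AP-Smo-YFP-DEST is a mammalian expression plasmid of about 8.35 kb, built on the Gateway-compatible pEF5B-FRT destination backbone. It carries mouse Smoothened (Smo), the seven-pass transmembrane transducer of Hedgehog signalling that accumulates in primary cilia. In bacteria it is maintained at high copy through a ColE1/pUC-type origin and selected with ampicillin via the β-lactamase gene; a partial f1 origin is also annotated. Despite the "DEST" in the name, the feature table shows attB1 and attB2 remnants flanking the insert, which indicates that the Gateway recombination has already been completed and this is a finished expression clone.

The catalogue lists T7 as the promoter, but the annotation places the strong constitutive human EF-1α promoter directly upstream. This is the element expected to drive expression in mammalian cells, and the short T7 promoter lies between it and the insert. The open reading frame encodes Smo with an N-terminal acceptor peptide (AP), a short tag generally used for site-specific enzymatic biotinylation. Its C-terminus is fused to YFP, which is annotated as the Citrine variant. A backbone V5 tag sits beyond attB2, although the record does not say whether it is translated, and a bGH polyadenylation signal terminates the transcript.

Downstream, an FRT site directly precedes a blasticidin S deaminase gene and an SV40 poly(A) signal, with no full promoter annotated ahead of the gene. This is the usual Flp-In arrangement, in which FLP-mediated integration at a genomic FRT locus places the marker behind a resident promoter and allows blasticidin selection of single-site stable lines. The plasmid is used for transient or stable expression of AP-Smo-YFP, and the associated work applied it to single-molecule imaging of receptor movement in cilia.
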