Features (pLannotate 1.2.2; 24 found; start..end, strand, type, name):
     28..80      -  misc_feature   bom (fragment): basis of mobility region from pBR322
    235..253     +  enhancer       CMV enhancer (fragment): human cytomegalovirus immediate early enhancer
    278..347     +  CDS            small t antigen (fragment): SV40 (simian virus 40) small t antigen
    353..1531    +  promoter       EF-1α promoter: strong constitutive promoter for human elongation factor EF-1α
   1548..1566    +  promoter       T7 promoter: promoter for bacteriophage T7 RNA polymerase
   1646..1663    +  protein_bind   attB1 (fragment): mutant version of attB; core recombination site for the Gateway® BP reaction BP Clonase™
   1669..4098    +  CDS            Smo: SMO_MOUSE - Also known as Smoh. Experimental evidence at protein level: Swiss-Prot protein existence level 1. G protein-coupled receptor that probably associates with the patched protein (PTCH) to transduce the hedgehog's proteins signal. Binding of sonic hedgehog (SHH) to its receptor patched is thought to prevent normal inhibition by patched of smoothened (SMO) (By similarity). Required for the accumulation of KIF7, GLI2 and GLI3 in the cilia. Interacts with DLG5 at the ciliary base to induce the accumulation of KIF7 and GLI2 at the ciliary tip for GLI2 activation (PubMed:25644602). From Mus
   4129..4841    +  CDS            Citrine (fragment): enhanced variant of YFP (Heikal et al., 2001) mammalian codon-optimized
   4851..4868    -  protein_bind   attB2 (fragment): mutant version of attB; core recombination site for the Gateway® BP reaction BP Clonase™
   4922..4963    +  CDS            V5 tag: epitope tag from simian virus 5
   5007..5231    +  polyA_signal   bGH poly(A) signal: bovine growth hormone polyadenylation signal
   5235..5256    +  promoter       SV40 promoter (fragment): SV40 enhancer and early promoter
   5277..5510    +  rep_origin     f1 ori (fragment) (sequence partly withheld): f1 bacteriophage origin of replication; arrow indicates direction of (+) strand synthesis
   5515..5562    +  protein_bind   FRT: FLP-mediated recombination occurs in the 8-bp core sequence TCTAGAAA (Turan and Bode, 2011). FLP recombinase from the Saccharomyces cerevisiae 2μ plasmid
   5570..5965    +  CDS            BSD: blasticidin S deaminase; Aspergillus terreus BSD; confers resistance to blasticidin
   5970..5986    +  misc_feature   MCS (fragment): pUC18/19 multiple cloning site
   6028..6156    +  polyA_signal   SV40 poly(A) signal: SV40 polyadenylation signal
   6220..6236    -  protein_bind   lac operator: The lac repressor binds to the lac operator to inhibit transcription in E. coli. This inhibition can be relieved by adding lactose or isopropyl-β-D-thiogalactopyranoside (IPTG). lac repressor encoded by lacI
   6244..6274    -  promoter       lac promoter: promoter for the E. coli lac operon
   6289..6310    -  protein_bind   CAP binding site: CAP binding activates transcription in the presence of cAMP. E. coli catabolite activator protein
   6323..6415    -  CDS            lacI (fragment): lac repressor; lacI; The lac repressor binds to the lac operator to inhibit transcription in E. coli. This inhibition can be relieved by adding lactose or isopropyl-β-D-thiogalactopyranoside (IPTG).
   6598..7186    -  rep_origin     ori: high-copy-number ColE1/pMB1/pBR322/pUC origin of replication
   7357..8217    -  CDS            AmpR: β-lactamase; bla; confers resistance to ampicillin, carbenicillin, and related antibiotics
   8218..8322    -  promoter       AmpR promoter: bla
>Addgene plasmid #49099 | pEF5B-FRT-AP-Smo-YFP-DEST | depositor full sequence | sequence record 72325 | pEF5B-FRT-AP-Smo-YFP-DEST sequence 8353 bps
GACGGATCGGGAGATCTCCCGATCCCCTATGGTGCACTCTCAGTACAATCTGCTCTGATGCCGCATAGTT
AAGCCAGTATCTGCTCCCTGCTTGTGTGTTGGAGGTCGCTGAGTAGTGCGCGAGCAAAATTTAAGCTACA
ACAAGGCAAGGCTTGACCGACAATTGCATGAAGAATCTGCTTAGGGTTAGGCGTTTTGCGCTGCTTCGCG
ATGTACGGGCCAGATATACGCGTTGACATTGATTATTGACTAGGCTTTTGCAAAAAGCTTTGCAAAGATG
GATAAAGTTTTAAACAGAGAGGAATCTTTGCAGCTAATGGACCTTCTAGGTCTTGAAAGGAGTGCCTCGT
GAGGCTCCGGTGCCCGTCAGTGGGCAGAGCGCACATCGCCCACAGTCCCCGAGAAGTTGGGGGGAGGGGT
CGGCAATTGAACCGGTGCCTAGAGAAGGTGGCGCGGGGTAAACTGGGAAAGTGATGTCGTGTACTGGCTC
CGCCTTTTTCCCGAGGGTGGGGGAGAACCGTATATAAGTGCAGTAGTCGCCGTGAACGTTCTTTTTCGCA
ACGGGTTTGCCGCCAGAACACAGGTAAGTGCCGTGTGTGGTTCCCGCGGGCCTGGCCTCTTTACGGGTTA
TGGCCCTTGCGTGCCTTGAATTACTTCCACCTGGCTGCAGTACGTGATTCTTGATCCCGAGCTTCGGGTT
GGAAGTGGGTGGGAGAGTTCGAGGCCTTGCGCTTAAGGAGCCCCTTCGCCTCGTGCTTGAGTTGAGGCCT
GGCCTGGGCGCTGGGGCCGCCGCGTGCGAATCTGGTGGCACCTTCGCGCCTGTCTCGCTGCTTTCGATAA
GTCTCTAGCCATTTAAAATTTTTGATGACCTGCTGCGACGCTTTTTTTCTGGCAAGATAGTCTTGTAAAT
GCGGGCCAAGATCTGCACACTGGTATTTCGGTTTTTGGGGCCGCGGGCGGCGACGGGGCCCGTGCGTCCC
AGCGCACATGTTCGGCGAGGCGGGGCCTGCGAGCGCGGCCACCGAGAATCGGACGGGGGTAGTCTCAAGC
TGGCCGGCCTGCTCTGGTGCCTGGCCTCGCGCCGCCGTGTATCGCCCCGCCCTGGGCGGCAAGGCTGGCC
CGGTCGGCACCAGTTGCGTGAGCGGAAAGATGGCCGCTTCCCGGCCCTGCTGCAGGGAGCTCAAAATGGA
GGACGCGGCGCTCGGGAGAGCGGGCGGGTGAGTCACCCACACAAAGGAAAAGGGCCTTTCCGTCCTCAGC
CGTCGCTTCATGTGACTCCACGGAGTACCGGGCGCCGTCCAGGCACCTCGATTAGTTCTCGAGCTTTTGG
AGTACGTCGTCTTTAGGTTGGGGGGAGGGGTTTTATGCGATGGAGTTTCCCCACACTGAGTGGGTGGAGA
CTGAAGTTAGGCCAGCTTGGCACTTGATGTAATTCTCCTTGGAATTTGCCCTTTTTGAGTTTGGATCTTG
GTTCATTCTCAAGCCTCAGACAGTGGTTCAAAGTTTTTTTCTTCCATTTCAGGTGTCGTGAGGAATTAGC
TTGGTACTAATACGACTCACTATAGGGAGACCCAAGCTGGCTAGGTAAGCTTGGTACCGAGCTCGGATCC
ACTAGTCCAGTGTGGTGGAATTCTGCAGATATCAACAAGTTTGTACAAAAAAGTTGATATGGCCGCTGGC
CGCCCCGTGCGTGGGCCCGAGCTGGCGCCCCGGAGGCTGCTGCAGTTGCTGCTGCTGGTACTGCTGGGGG
GCCCGGGCCGGGGGGCGGCCTTGAGCGGGAACGTGACCGGGCCTGGGCCTCACAGCGCCAGCGGGAGCTC
GAGGAGGAACGTGCCGGTGACCGGCCTGAACGATATCTTCGAGGCCCAGAAGATCGAGTGGCACGAGGTG
ACCAGCCCTCCGCCGCCGCTGCTGAGCCACTGCGGCCGGGCCGCCCACTGCGAGCCTTTGCGCTACAACG
TGTGCCTGGGCTCGGCGCTGCCCTACGGAGCCACCACCACGCTGCTGGCTGGGGACTCGGACTCGCAGGA
GGAAGCGCACGGCAAGCTCGTGCTCTGGTCCGGCCTCCGGAATGCCCCCCGCTGCTGGGCAGTGATCCAG
CCCCTGCTGTGTGCTGTCTACATGCCCAAGTGTGAGAATGACCGAGTGGAGTTGCCCAGCCGTACCCTCT
GCCAGGCCACCCGAGGCCCCTGTGCCATTGTGGAGCGGGAGCGAGGGTGGCCTGACTTTCTGCGTTGCAC
ACCGGACCACTTCCCTGAAGGCTGCCCAAACGAGGTACAAAACATCAAGTTCAACAGCTCAGGCCAATGT
GAAGCACCCTTGGTGCGAACAGACAACCCCAAGAGCTGGTATGAGGACGTGGAGGGCTGTGGGATTCAGT
GTCAGAACCCGCTGTTCACCGAGGCCGAGCACCAGGACATGCACAGCTACATCGCAGCCTTCGGGGCGGT
CACTGGTCTCTGCACGCTCTTCACACTGGCCACCTTTGTGGCTGACTGGCGGAATTCCAATCGCTACCCT
GCGGTTATTCTCTTCTATGTCAATGCGTGTTTCTTCGTGGGCAGCATTGGCTGGCTGGCCCAGTTCATGG
ATGGTGCCCGCCGAGAGATTGTTTGCCGAGCAGATGGCACCATGAGATTTGGGGAGCCCACCTCCAGTGA
GACCCTGTCCTGTGTCATCATCTTTGTCATTGTGTACTATGCCTTGATGGCTGGAGTAGTCTGGTTCGTG
GTCCTCACCTATGCCTGGCACACCTCCTTCAAAGCCCTGGGCACCACCTACCAGCCTCTCTCGGGCAAGA
CATCCTATTTCCACCTGCTCACGTGGTCACTCCCCTTTGTCCTCACGGTGGCAATCCTGGCTGTGGCTCA
GGTAGATGGAGACTCCGTGAGTGGCATCTGTTTTGTAGGCTACAAGAACTATCGGTACCGTGCTGGCTTT
GTCCTGGCCCCAATTGGCCTGGTGCTTATTGTGGGAGGCTACTTCCTCATCAGAGGGGTCATGACTCTGT
TCTCCATCAAGAGCAACCACCCTGGGCTCTTAAGTGAGAAGGCAGCCAGCAAGATCAACGAGACCATGCT
GCGCCTGGGCATTTTTGGCTTCCTGGCCTTTGGCTTTGTGCTCATCACCTTCAGCTGCCACTTCTATGAC
TTCTTCAACCAGGCTGAGTGGGAGCGTAGCTTCCGGGACTATGTGCTATGCCAAGCCAACGTGACCATCG
GGCTGCCTACCAAGAAGCCCATTCCTGACTGTGAGATCAAGAATCGGCCCAGCCTCCTGGTGGAGAAGAT
CAATCTATTTGCCATGTTTGGCACTGGCATTGCCATGAGCACCTGGGTCTGGACCAAGGCCACCCTGCTC
ATCTGGAGGCGCACCTGGTGCAGGTTGACTGGGCACAGTGATGATGAGCCCAAGAGAATCAAGAAGAGCA
AGATGATCGCCAAGGCCTTCTCTAAGCGGCGTGAGCTGCTGCAGAACCCGGGCCAGGAGCTCTCCTTCAG
CATGCACACTGTCTCCCATGATGGACCTGTTGCGGGTTTGGCTTTTGACCTCAATGAACCCTCAGCTGAC
GTCTCCTCTGCCTGGGCTCAGCATGTCACCAAGATGGTGGCTCGGAGAGGAGCCATATTGCCCCAGGATG
TGTCCGTTACCCCTGTGGCAACTCCAGTGCCACCAGAAGAACAAGCCAACATGTGGCTGGTTGAGGCAGA
GATCTCCCCAGAGTTAGAGAAGCGTTTGGGCCGGAAGAAAAAGCGGAGGAAGAGGAAGAAGGAGGTGTGC
CCCTTGGGGCCAGCCCCTGAGCTTCACCACTCTGCCCCTGTTCCTGCCACCAGTGCAGTTCCTCGGCTGC
CTCAGCTGCCTCGGCAGAAGTGCCTGGTAGCTGCAAACGCCTGGGGAACAGGGGAGTCCTGCCGACAGGG
AGCCTGGACTCTAGTCTCCAACCCCTTCTGCCCAGAGCCTAGTCCCCATCAAGATCCATTTCTCCCTGGT
GCCTCAGCCCCCCGGGTCTGGGCTCAGGGCCGCCTCCAGGGGCTGGGATCCATTCATTCCCGCACTAACC
TAATGGAGGCTGAGATCTTGGATGCAGACTCGGACTTCAGAAAAGAGCTAGCGCTACCGGTCGCCACCAT
GGTGAGCAAGGGCGAGGAGCTGTTCACCGGGGTGGTGCCCATCCTGGTCGAGCTGGACGGCGACGTAAAC
GGCCACAAGTTCAGCGTGTCCGGCGAGGGCGAGGGCGATGCCACCTACGGCAAGCTGACCCTGAAGTTCA
TCTGCACCACCGGCAAGCTGCCCGTGCCCTGGCCCACCCTCGTGACCACCTTCGGCTACGGCCTGCAGTG
CTTCGCCCGCTACCCCGACCACATGAAGCAGCACGACTTCTTCAAGTCCGCCATGCCCGAAGGCTACGTC
CAGGAGCGCACCATCTTCTTCAAGGACGACGGCAACTACAAGACCCGCGCCGAGGTGAAGTTCGAGGGCG
ACACCCTGGTGAACCGCATCGAGCTGAAGGGCATCGACTTCAAGGAGGACGGCAACATCCTGGGGCACAA
GCTGGAGTACAACTACAACAGCCACAACGTCTATATCATGGCCGACAAGCAGAAGAACGGCATCAAGGTG
AACTTCAAGATCCGCCACAACATCGAGGACGGCAGCGTGCAGCTCGCCGACCACTACCAGCAGAACACCC
CCATCGGCGACGGCCCCGTGCTGCTGCCCGACAACCACTACCTGAGCTACCAGTCCGCCCTGAGCAAAGA
CCCCAACGAGAAGCGCGATCACATGGTCCTGCTGGAGTTCGTGACCGCCGCCGGGATCACTCTCGGCATG
GACGAGCTGTAGTAGGACAACTTTCTTGTACAAAGTGGTTGATATCCAGCACAGTGGCGGCCGCTCGAGT
CTAGAGGGCCCGCGGTTCGAAGGTAAGCCTATCCCTAACCCTCTCCTCGGTCTCGATTCTACGCGTACCG
GTTAGTAATGAGTTTAAACCCGCTGATCAGCCTCGACTGTGCCTTCTAGTTGCCAGCCATCTGTTGTTTG
CCCCTCCCCCGTGCCTTCCTTGACCCTGGAAGGTGCCACTCCCACTGTCCTTTCCTAATAAAATGAGGAA
ATTGCATCGCATTGTCTGAGTAGGTGTCATTCTATTCTGGGGGGTGGGGTGGGGCAGGACAGCAAGGGGG
AGGATTGGGAAGACAATAGCAGGCATGCTGGGGATGCGGTGGGCTCTATGGCTTCTGAGGCGGAAAGAAC
CAGCTGGGGCTCTAGGGGGTATCCCC
[124 nt withheld, positions 5277-5400]
C
[91 nt withheld, positions 5402-5492]
AGGGTGATGGTTCACGTACCTAGAAGTTCCTATTCCGAAGTTCCTATTCTCTAGAAAGTATAGGAACTTC
CTTGGCCGCCAAGCCTTTGTCTCAAGAAGAATCCACCCTCATTGAAAGAGCAACGGCTACAATCAACAGC
ATCCCCATCTCTGAAGACTACAGCGTCGCCAGCGCAGCTCTCTCTAGCGACGGCCGCATCTTCACTGGTG
TCAATGTATATCATTTTACTGGGGGACCTTGTGCAGAACTCGTGGTGCTGGGCACTGCTGCTGCTGCGGC
AGCTGGCAACCTGACTTGTATCGTCGCGATCGGAAATGAGAACAGGGGCATCTTGAGCCCCTGCGGACGG
TGCCGACAGGTGCTTCTCGATCTGCATCCTGGGATCAAAGCCATAGTGAAGGACAGTGATGGACAGCCGA
CGGCAGTTGGGATTCGTGAATTGCTGCCCTCTGGTTATGTGTGGGAGGGCTAAGCACAATTCGAGCTCGG
TACCTTTAAGACCAATGACTTACAAGGCAGCTGTAGATCTTAGCCAACTTGTTTATTGCAGCTTAATGGT
TACAAATAAAGCAATAGCATCACAAATTTCACAAATAAAGCATTTTTTTCACTGCATTCTAGTTGTGGTT
TGTCCAAACTCATCAATGTATCTTATCATGTCTGTATACCGTCGACCTCTAGCTAGAGCTTGGCGTAATC
ATGGTCATAGCTGTTTCCTGTGTGAAATTGTTATCCGCTCACAATTCCACACAACATACGAGCCGGAAGC
ATAAAGTGTAAAGCCTGGGGTGCCTAATGAGTGAGCTAACTCACATTAATTGCGTTGCGCTCACTGCCCG
CTTTCCAGTCGGGAAACCTGTCGTGCCAGCTGCATTAATGAATCGGCCAACGCGCGGGGAGAGGCGGTTT
GCGTATTGGGCGCTCTTCCGCTTCCTCGCTCACTGACTCGCTGCGCTCGGTCGTTCGGCTGCGGCGAGCG
GTATCAGCTCACTCAAAGGCGGTAATACGGTTATCCACAGAATCAGGGGATAACGCAGGAAAGAACATGT
GAGCAAAAGGCCAGCAAAAGGCCAGGAACCGTAAAAAGGCCGCGTTGCTGGCGTTTTTCCATAGGCTCCG
CCCCCCTGACGAGCATCACAAAAATCGACGCTCAAGTCAGAGGTGGCGAAACCCGACAGGACTATAAAGA
TACCAGGCGTTTCCCCCTGGAAGCTCCCTCGTGCGCTCTCCTGTTCCGACCCTGCCGCTTACCGGATACC
TGTCCGCCTTTCTCCCTTCGGGAAGCGTGGCGCTTTCTCATAGCTCACGCTGTAGGTATCTCAGTTCGGT
GTAGGTCGTTCGCTCCAAGCTGGGCTGTGTGCACGAACCCCCCGTTCAGCCCGACCGCTGCGCCTTATCC
GGTAACTATCGTCTTGAGTCCAACCCGGTAAGACACGACTTATCGCCACTGGCAGCAGCCACTGGTAACA
GGATTAGCAGAGCGAGGTATGTAGGCGGTGCTACAGAGTTCTTGAAGTGGTGGCCTAACTACGGCTACAC
TAGAAGGACAGTATTTGGTATCTGCGCTCTGCTGAAGCCAGTTACCTTCGGAAAAAGAGTTGGTAGCTCT
TGATCCGGCAAACAAACCACCGCTGGTAGCGGTGGTTTTTTTGTTTGCAAGCAGCAGATTACGCGCAGAA
AAAAAGGATCTCAAGAAGATCCTTTGATCTTTTCTACGGGGTCTGACGCTCAGTGGAACGAAAACTCACG
TTAAGGGATTTTGGTCATGAGATTATCAAAAAGGATCTTCACCTAGATCCTTTTAAATTAAAAATGAAGT
TTTAAATCAATCTAAAGTATATATGAGTAAACTTGGTCTGACAGTTACCAATGCTTAATCAGTGAGGCAC
CTATCTCAGCGATCTGTCTATTTCGTTCATCCATAGTTGCCTGACTCCCCGTCGTGTAGATAACTACGAT
ACGGGAGGGCTTACCATCTGGCCCCAGTGCTGCAATGATACCGCGAGACCCACGCTCACCGGCTCCAGAT
TTATCAGCAATAAACCAGCCAGCCGGAAGGGCCGAGCGCAGAAGTGGTCCTGCAACTTTATCCGCCTCCA
TCCAGTCTATTAATTGTTGCCGGGAAGCTAGAGTAAGTAGTTCGCCAGTTAATAGTTTGCGCAACGTTGT
TGCCATTGCTACAGGCATCGTGGTGTCACGCTCGTCGTTTGGTATGGCTTCATTCAGCTCCGGTTCCCAA
CGATCAAGGCGAGTTACATGATCCCCCATGTTGTGCAAAAAAGCGGTTAGCTCCTTCGGTCCTCCGATCG
TTGTCAGAAGTAAGTTGGCCGCAGTGTTATCACTCATGGTTATGGCAGCACTGCATAATTCTCTTACTGT
CATGCCATCCGTAAGATGCTTTTCTGTGACTGGTGAGTACTCAACCAAGTCATTCTGAGAATAGTGTATG
CGGCGACCGAGTTGCTCTTGCCCGGCGTCAATACGGGATAATACCGCGCCACATAGCAGAACTTTAAAAG
TGCTCATCATTGGAAAACGTTCTTCGGGGCGAAAACTCTCAAGGATCTTACCGCTGTTGAGATCCAGTTC
GATGTAACCCACTCGTGCACCCAACTGATCTTCAGCATCTTTTACTTTCACCAGCGTTTCTGGGTGAGCA
AAAACAGGAAGGCAAAATGCCGCAAAAAAGGGAATAAGGGCGACACGGAAATGTTGAATACTCATACTCT
TCCTTTTTCAATATTATTGAAGCATTTATCAGGGTTATTGTCTCATGAGCGGATACATATTTGAATGTAT
TTAGAAAAATAAACAAATAGGGGTTCCGCGCACATTTCCCCGAAAAGTGCCACCTGACGTC
