>Addgene plasmid #49099 | pEF5B-FRT-AP-Smo-YFP-DEST | addgene partial sequence | sequence record 73857 | T7 5'-TAATACGACTCACTATAGGG-3'
AGCTTGGTACCGAGCTCGGATCCACTAGTCCAGTGTGGTGGAATTCTGCAGATATCAACAAGTTTGTACA
AAAAAGTTGATATGGCCGCTGGCCGCCCCGTGCGTGGGCCCGAGCTGGCGCCCCGGAGGCTGCTGCAGTT
GCTGCTGCTGGTACTGCTGGGGGGCCCGGGCCGGGGGGCGGCCTTGAGCGGGAACGTGACCGGGCCTGGG
CCTCACAGCGCCAGCGGGAGCTCGAGGAGGAACGTGCCGGTGACCGGCCTGAACGATATCTTCGAGGCCC
AGAAGATCGAGTGGCACGAGGTGACCAGCCCTCCGCCGCCGCTGCTGAGCCACTGCGGCCGGGCCGCCCA
CTGCGAGCCTTTGCGCTACAACGTGTGCCTGGGCTCGGCGCTGCCCTACGGAGCCACCACCACGCTGCTG
GCTGGGGACTCGGACTCGCAGGAGGAAGCGCACGGCAAGCTCGTGCTCTGGTCCGGCCTCCGGAATGCCC
CCCGCTGCTGGGCAGTGATCCAGCCCCTGCTGTGTGCTGTCTACATGCCCAAGTGTGAGAATGACCGAGT
GGAGTTGCCCAGCCGTACCCTCTGCCAGGCCACCCGAGGCCCCTGTGCCATTGTGGAGCGGGAGCGAGGG
TGGCCTGACTTTCTGCGTTGCACACCGGACCACTTCCCTGAAGGCTGCCCAAACGAGGTACAAAACATCA
AGTTCAACAGCTCAGGCCAATGTGAAGCACCCTTGGTGCGAACAGACAACCCCAAGAGCTGGTATGAGGA
CGTGGAGGGCTGTGGGATTCAGTGTCAGAACCCGCTGTTCACCGAGGCCGAGCACCAGGACATGCACAGC
TACATCGCAGCCTTCGGGGCGGTCACTGGTCTCTGCACGCTCTTCACACTGGCCACCTTTGTGGCTGACT
GG
