>Addgene plasmid #49099 | pEF5B-FRT-AP-Smo-YFP-DEST | addgene partial sequence | sequence record 73858 | BGH-rev 5'-TAGAAGGCACAGTCGAGG-3'
TTACTAACCGGTACGCGTAGAATCGAGACCGAGGAGAGGGTTAGGGATAGGCTTACCTTCGAACCGCGGG
CCCTCTAGACTCGAGCGGCCGCCACTGTGCTGGATATCAACCACTTTGTACAAGAAAGTTGTCCTACTAC
AGCTCGTCCATGCCGAGAGTGATCCCGGCGGCGGTCACGAACTCCAGCAGGACCATGTGATCGCGCTTCT
CGTTGGGGTCTTTGCTCAGGGCGGACTGGTAGCTCAGGTAGTGGTTGTCGGGCAGCAGCACGGGGCCGTC
GCCGATGGGGGTGTTCTGCTGGTAGTGGTCGGCGAGCTGCACGCTGCCGTCCTCGATGTTGTGGCGGATC
TTGAAGTTCACCTTGATGCCGTTCTTCTGCTTGTCGGCCATGATATAGACGTTGTGGCTGTTGTAGTTGT
ACTCCAGCTTGTGCCCCAGGATGTTGCCGTCCTCCTTGAAGTCGATGCCCTTCAGCTCGATGCGGTTCAC
CAGGGTGTCGCCCTCGAACTTCACCTCGGCGCGGGTCTTGTAGTTGCCGTCGTCCTTGAAGAAGATGGTG
CGCTCCTGGACGTAGCCTTCGGGCATGGCGGACTTGAAGAAGTCGTGCTGCTTCATGTGGTCGGGGTAGC
GGGCGAAGCACTGCAGGCCGTAGCCGAAGGTGGTCACGAGGGTGGGCCAGGGCACGGGCAGCTTGCCGGT
GGTGCAGATGAACTTCAGGGTCAGCTTGCCGTAGGTGGCATCGCCCTCGCCCTCGCCGGACACGCTGAAC
TTGTGGCCGTTTACGTCGCCGTCCAGCTCGACCAGGATGGGCACCACCCCGGTGAACAGCTCCTCGCCCT
TGCTCACCATGGTGGCGACCG
